>Addgene plasmid #34701 | pRK5-TGF beta type I receptor (mL45) | addgene partial sequence | sequence record 43967 | hTGFBR1-F 5'-TGTCATTGCTGGACCAGTGT
AGATCGCCCTTTCATTTCAGAGGGCACCACCTTAAAAGATTTAATTTATGATATGACAACATCAGGGTCT
GGATCAGGTTTACCACTGCTTGTTCAAAGAACAATTGCAAGGACCATTGTGCTACAAGAAAGCATCGGCA
AAGGTCGGTTTGGAGAAGTTTGGCGAGGCAAATGGCGGGGAGAANAAGTTGCCGTGAAGATATTCTCTTC
TAGAGAAGAACGTTCATGGTTCCGAGAGGCAGAGATTTATCAGACTGTAATGTTACGCCATGAAAATATC
CTGGGGTTTATAGCANCAGACNCAAAAGCAGCAGGTACATGGACTCAGCTGTGGTTGGTGTCGGATTATC
ATGAGCATGGATCCCTTTTCGATTACTTGAATAGATACACTGTTACTGTGGAAGGAATGATCAAACTCGC
TCTGTCCACGGCAAGTGGTCTTGCCCATCTTCACATGGAGATTGTTGGTACCCAAGGAAAACCAGCTATT
GCCCATAGAGATTTGAAATCAAAGAATATCTTGGTGAAGAAAAATGGAACCTGTTGTATTGCAGATTTGG
GACTTGCTGTGAGACATGATTCTGCCACAGATACAATTGATATTGCTCCA
