>Addgene plasmid #34701 | pRK5-TGF beta type I receptor (mL45) | addgene partial sequence | sequence record 44451 | SV40pA-R 5'-GAAATTTGTGATGCTATTGC-3'
CGACCATTTTGATGCCTTCCTGTTGGCTGAGCTGTGACAATGTTTTTTTAATTCGCAAAGCTGTCAGCCT
AGCTGCTCCATTGGCATACCAACATTCTCTCATAATTTTGGCCATCACTCTCAAGGCCTCACAGCTCTGC
CATCTGTTGGGAATATTTGGCCTTAACTTCTGTTCACAAACTACTTTTCTCATTTCTTCAACGGATGGAT
CAGAAGGTACAAGATCATANTAAGGCAACTGGTAGTCTTCGTGGATTCCGCCAATGGAACAGCGTCGAGC
GATTTCCCAGAATACTAAGCCCATTGCATAGATGTCAGCACGTTTGAAGGATTCAAAATGTTTCATATTT
ATGGAATCATCTANAACTTCAGGGGCCATATACCTTTTAGTGCCTACTCTGTGGTTTGGAGCAATATCAA
TTGTATCTGTGGCAGAATCATGTCTCACAGCAAGTCCCAAATCTGCAATACAACAGGTTCCATTTTTCTT
CACCAAGATATTCTTTGATTTCAAATCTCTATGGGCAATAGCTGGTTTTCCTTGGGTAC
