>Addgene plasmid #34701 | pRK5-TGF beta type I receptor (mL45) | addgene partial sequence | sequence record 46356 | hTGFBR1-F 5'-TGTCATTGCTGGACCAGTGT
GCTGATGGTCTATATCTGCCACAACGGATCTATGCGCACTGTCATTCACCACCGCGTGCCAAATGAAGAG
GATCCCTCACTAGATCGCCCTTTCATTTCAGAGGGCACCACCTTAAAAGATTTAATTTATGATATGACAA
CATCAGGGTCTGGATCAGGTTTACCACTGCTTGTTCAAAGAACAATTGCAAGGACCATTGTGCTACAAGA
AAGCATCGGCAAAGGTCGGTTTGGAGAAGTTTGGCGAGGCAAATGGCGGGGAGAAGAAGTTGCCGTGAAG
ATATTCTCTTCTAGAGAAGAACGTTCATGGTTCCGAGAGGCAGAGATTTATCAGACTGTAATGTTACGCC
ATGAAAATATCCTGGGGTTTATAGCAGCAGACGCAAAAGCAGCAGGTACATGGACTCAGCTGTGGTTGGT
GTCGGATTATCATGAGCATGGATCCCTTTTCGATTACTTGAATAGATACACTGTTACTGTGGAAGGAATG
ATCAAACTCGCTCTGTCCACGGCAAGTGGTCTTGCCCATCTTCACATGGAGATTGTTGGTACCCAAGGAA
AACCAGCTATTGCCCATAGAGATTTGAAATCAAAGAATATCTTGGTGAAGAAAAATGGAACCTGTTGTAT
TGCAGATTTGGGACTTGCTGTGAGACATGATTCTGCCACAGATACAATTGATATTGCTCCAAACCACAGA
GTAGGCACTAAAAGGTATAT
