>Addgene plasmid #34701 | pRK5-TGF beta type I receptor (mL45) | addgene partial sequence | sequence record 46358 | SV40pA-R  5'-GAAATTTGTGATGCTATTGC-3'
AGCTGCATAACAGTTGGGCCATGGCGGCCAAGCTTATCACTTGTCGTCGTCGTCCTTGTAGTCCATGTCG
ACCATTTTGATGCCTTCCTGTTGGCTGAGCTGTGACAATGTTTTTTTAATTCGCAAAGCTGTCAGCCTAG
CTGCTCCATTGGCATACCAACATTCTCTCATAATTTTGGCCATCACTCTCAAGGCCTCACAGCTCTGCCA
TCTGTTGGGAATATTTGGCCTTAACTTCTGTTCACAAACTACTTTTCTCATTTCTTCAACGGATGGATCA
GAAGGTACAAGATCATAGTAAGGCAACTGGTAGTCTTCGTGGATTCCGCCAATGGAACAGCGTCGAGCGA
TTTCCCAGAATACTAAGCCCATTGCATAGATGTCAGCACGTTTGAAGGATTCAAAATGTTTCATATTTAT
GGAATCATCTAGAACTTCAGGGGCCATATACCTTTTAGTGCCTACTCTGTGGTTTGGAGCAATATCAATT
GTATCTGTGGCAGAATCATGTCTCACAGCAAGTCCCAAATCTGCAATACAACAGGTTCCATTTTTCTTCA
CCAAGATATTCTTTGATTTCAAATCTCTATGGGCAATAGCTGG
