[The description below was written by a language model from this plasmid's Addgene catalogue record.]
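Description:
pRK5-TGF beta type I receptor (mL45) is a mammalian expression plasmid built on a modified pRK5 backbone of about 4.7 kb. A Flag epitope followed by a stop codon was placed in the backbone between the SalI and HindIII sites. It is maintained in E. coli as a high-copy plasmid under ampicillin selection. The record does not provide a feature table, so the origin of replication and other backbone elements are not itemised. The listed sequencing primers imply an SP6 promoter site upstream of the insert and an SV40 polyadenylation signal downstream.

The insert is the rat TGF-beta type I receptor (Tgfbr1, also known as ALK5), about 1.5 kb, cloned between EcoRI and SalI sites that both remain intact. This places the coding sequence in frame with the backbone-encoded C-terminal Flag tag, which allows detection or immunoprecipitation. Expression is driven by the CMV promoter. The receptor carries three alanine substitutions, N265A, D267A and N268A, which give the "mL45" designation. This name refers to the L45 loop of the kinase domain, a region generally understood to mediate the receptor's interaction with its Smad substrates. The depositor also notes that three extra residues (GSM) were introduced after amino acid 148 for cloning purposes. The construct was derived from an earlier Flag-tagged wild-type receptor plasmid in the same backbone.

The associated publication concerns Smad-independent TGF-beta responses mediated by p38 MAP kinase. In that context, the plasmid is suited to transfection experiments in mammalian cells that separate Smad-dependent signalling from other pathways downstream of the receptor, typically in comparison with the wild-type version.
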