Addgene plasmid #34701: pRK5-TGF beta type I receptor (mL45)
Depositing lab: Ying Zhang. Depositing organization: National Cancer Institute (NCI). Publication: TGF-beta receptor-activated p38 MAP kinase mediates Smad-independent TGF-beta responses. Yu L, Hebert MC, Zhang YE. EMBO J. 2002 Jul 15;21(14):3749-59. 10.1093/emboj/cdf366 PubMed 12110587.
Backbone
  Vector backbone: pRK5 modified with flag
  Backbone manufacturer: Genentech
  Backbone size w/o insert (bp): 4700
  Modifications to backbone: Flag tag with stop codon at the end is inserted between SalI and HindIII.
  Vector type: Mammalian Expression
Growth in bacteria
  Bacterial resistance: Ampicillin, 100 μg/mL
  Growth temperature: 37°C
  Growth strain: DH5alpha
  Copy number: High Copy
Gene/Insert
  Gene/Insert name: TGF beta type I receptor (alt names: TGFb type I receptor; Tgfbr1; R4mL45)
  Species: R. norvegicus (rat)
  Insert size (bp): 1506
  Mutation: N265A, D267A, N268A
  Entrez Gene: Tgfbr1 (a.k.a. Alk5, Skr4, Tgfr-1, tbetaR-I)
  Promoter: CMV
  Tag / fusion protein: Flag (C terminal on backbone)
  Cloning method: Restriction Enzyme; 5′ cloning site EcoRI (not destroyed); 3′ cloning site SalI (not destroyed)
  Sequencing primers: 5′ SP6; 3′ SV40pA-R
Resource information
  A portion of this plasmid was derived from a plasmid made by: This plasmid was derived from pRK5-TbRI-FLAG, Addgene plasmid #14831.
Terms and licenses: Academic/Nonprofit Terms; Industry Terms: Not Available to Industry
Depositor comments: 3 amino acids, GSM, were introduced after aa148 for cloning purposes.
How to cite: pRK5-TGF beta type I receptor (mL45) was a gift from Ying Zhang (Addgene plasmid # 34701 ; http://n2t.net/addgene:34701 ; RRID:Addgene_34701)
